>Addgene plasmid #134404 | pBbE5a-Opto-Cre-Vvd | addgene full sequence | sequence record 264475 | Addgene NGS Result
GCGAGCCCGATCTTCCCCATCGGTGATGTCGGCGATATAGGCGCCAGCAACCGCACCTGTGGCGCCGGTG
ATGCCGGCCACGATGCGTCCGGCGTAGAGGATCGAGATCGTTTAGGCACCCCAGGCTTTACACTTTATGC
TTCCGGCTCGTATAATGTGTGGAATTGTGAGCGGATAACAATTTCAGAATTCAAAAGATCTTTTAAGAAG
GAGATATACATATGGCCACCTCTGATGAAGTCAGGAAGAACCTGATGGACATGTTCAGGGACAGGCAGGC
CTTCTCTGAACACACCTGGAAGATGCTCCTGTCTGTGTGCAGATCCTGGGCTGCCTGGTGCAAGCTGAAC
GGGTCTGGCTCCGGATCAAGTGGTGGCAGCGGTACCCACACTCTCTACGCCCCAGGCGGGTACGATATTA
TGGGCTGGCTGATCCAGATCATGAACAGGCCCAATCCCCAGGTCGAGCTGGGACCCGTGGATACTTCATG
TGCACTGATACTGTGCGACCTGAAGCAGAAGGATACACCTATAGTTTACGCTTCAGAAGCCTTTCTGTAC
ATGACAGGGTATTCTAACGCCGAGGTGCTGGGGAGGAACTGTAGGTTCCTCCAGAGTCCCGATGGTATGG
TGAAACCTAAGAGTACTCGCAAATATGTGGATAGCAATACTATTAACACCATGAGGAAAGCCATCGACAG
AAACGCAGAAGTTCAGGTGGAAGTGGTGAACTTTAAGAAGAACGGCCAGCGGTTCGTGAACTTTCTCACA
ATGATTCCAGTGCGGGACGAAACCGGGGAGTACCGGTACAGCATGGGTTTTCAGTGCGAAACCGAACCCG
GATAATAATAGTTAACTTTAAAGAGGAGAAAGGTACCGCATGACTAGCAAAAGACACACTCTCTACGCCC
CAGGCGGGTACGATATTATGGGCTGGCTGATCCAGATCATGAACAGGCCCAATCCCCAGGTCGAGCTGGG
ACCCGTGGATACTTCATGTGCACTGATACTGTGCGACCTGAAGCAGAAGGATACACCTATAGTTTACGCT
TCAGAAGCCTTTCTGTACATGACAGGGTATTCTAACGCCGAGGTGCTGGGGAGGAACTGTAGGTTCCTCC
AGAGTCCCGATGGTATGGTGAAACCTAAGAGTACTCGCAAATATGTGGATAGCAATACTATTAACACCAT
GAGGAAAGCCATCGACAGAAACGCAGAAGTTCAGGTGGAAGTGGTGAACTTTAAGAAGAACGGCCAGCGG
TTCGTGAACTTTCTCACAATGATTCCAGTGCGGGACGAAACCGGGGAGTACCGGTACAGCATGGGTTTTC
AGTGCGAAACCGAACCCGGATAAGGTACCGGAGGTTCAGGAGGTTCAAACAGGAAATGGTTCCCTGCTGA
ACCTGAGGATGTGAGGGACTACCTCCTGTACCTGCAAGCCAGAGGCCTGGCTGTGAAGACCATCCAACAG
CACCTGGGCCAGCTCAACATGCTGCACAGGAGATCTGGCCTGCCTCGCCCTTCTGACTCCAATGCTGTGT
CCCTGGTGATGAGGAGAATCAGAAAGGAGAATGTGGATGCTGGGGAGAGAGCCAAGCAGGCCCTGGCCTT
TGAACGCACTGACTTTGACCAAGTCAGATCCCTGATGGAGAACTCTGACAGATGCCAGGACATCAGGAAC
CTGGCCTTCCTGGGCATTGCCTACAACACCCTGCTGCGCATTGCCGAAATTGCCAGAATCAGAGTGAAGG
ACATCTCCCGCACCGATGGTGGGAGAATGCTGATCCACATTGGCAGGACCAAGACCCTGGTGTCCACAGC
TGGTGTGGAGAAGGCCCTGTCCCTGGGGGTTACCAAGCTGGTGGAGAGATGGATCTCTGTGTCTGGTGTG
GCTGATGACCCCAACAACTACCTGTTCTGCCGGGTCAGAAAGAATGGTGTGGCTGCCCCTTCTGCCACCT
CCCAACTGTCCACCCGGGCCCTGGAAGGGATCTTTGAGGCCACCCACCGCCTGATCTATGGTGCCAAGGA
TGACTCTGGGCAGAGATACCTGGCCTGGTCTGGCCACTCTGCCAGAGTGGGTGCTGCCAGGGACATGGCC
AGGGCTGGTGTGTCCATCCCTGAAATCATGCAGGCTGGTGGCTGGACCAATGTGAACATTGTGATGAACT
ACATCAGAAACCTGGACTCTGAGACTGGGGCCATGGTGAGGCTGCTCGAGGATGGGGACTAAGGATCCAA
ACTCGAGTAAGGATCTCCAGGCATCAAATAAAACGAAAGGCTCAGTCGAAAGACTGGGCCTTTCGTTTTA
TCTGTTGTTTGTCGGTGAACGCTCTCTACTAGAGTCACACTGGCTCACCTTCGGGTGGGCCTTTCTGCGT
TTATACCTAGGGCGTTCGGCTGCGGCGAGCGGTATCAGCTCACTCAAAGGCGGTAATACGGTTATCCACA
GAATCAGGGGATAACGCAGGAAAGAACATGTGAGCAAAAGGCCAGCAAAAGGCCAGGAACCGTAAAAAGG
CCGCGTTGCTGGCGTTTTTCCATAGGCTCCGCCCCCCTGACGAGCATCACAAAAATCGACGCTCAAGTCA
GAGGTGGCGAAACCCGACAGGACTATAAAGATACCAGGCGTTTCCCCCTGGAAGCTCCCTCGTGCGCTCT
CCTGTTCCGACCCTGCCGCTTACCGGATACCTGTCCGCCTTTCTCCCTTCGGGAAGCGTGGCGCTTTCTC
ATAGCTCACGCTGTAGGTATCTCAGTTCGGTGTAGGTCGTTCGCTCCAAGCTGGGCTGTGTGCACGAACC
CCCCGTTCAGCCCGACCGCTGCGCCTTATCCGGTAACTATCGTCTTGAGTCCAACCCGGTAAGACACGAC
TTATCGCCACTGGCAGCAGCCACTGGTAACAGGATTAGCAGAGCGAGGTATGTAGGCGGTGCTACAGAGT
TCTTGAAGTGGTGGCCTAACTACGGCTACACTAGAAGGACAGTATTTGGTATCTGCGCTCTGCTGAAGCC
AGTTACCTTCGGAAAAAGAGTTGGTAGCTCTTGATCCGGCAAACAAACCACCGCTGGTAGCGGTGGTTTT
TTTGTTTGCAAGCAGCAGATTACGCGCAGAAAAAAAGGATCTCAAGAAGATCCTTTGATCTTTTCTACGG
GGTCTGACGCTCAGTGGAACGAAAACTCACGTTAAGGGATTTTGGTCATGACTAGTGCTTGGATTCTCAC
CAATAAAAAACGCCCGGCGGCAACCGAGCGTTCTGAACAAATCCAGATGGAGTTCTGAGGTCATTACTGG
ATCTATCAACAGGAGTCCAAGCGAGCTCGTAAACTTGGTCTGACAGTTACCAATGCTTAATCAGTGAGGC
ACCTATCTCAGCGATCTGTCTATTTCGTTCATCCATAGTTGCCTGACTCCCCGTCGTGTAGATAACTACG
ATACGGGAGGGCTTACCATCTGGCCCCAGTGCTGCAATGATACCGCGAGACCCACGCTCACCGGCTCCAG
ATTTATCAGCAATAAACCAGCCAGCCGGAAGGGCCGAGCGCAGAAGTGGTCCTGCAACTTTATCCGCCTC
CATCCAGTCTATTAATTGTTGCCGGGAAGCTAGAGTAAGTAGTTCGCCAGTTAATAGTTTGCGCAACGTT
GTTGCCATTGCTACAGGCATCGTGGTGTCACGCTCGTCGTTTGGTATGGCTTCATTCAGCTCCGGTTCCC
AACGATCAAGGCGAGTTACATGATCCCCCATGTTGTGCAAAAAAGCGGTTAGCTCCTTCGGTCCTCCGAT
CGTTGTCAGAAGTAAGTTGGCCGCAGTGTTATCACTCATGGTTATGGCAGCACTGCATAATTCTCTTACT
GTCATGCCATCCGTAAGATGCTTTTCTGTGACTGGTGAGTACTCAACCAAGTCATTCTGAGAATAGTGTA
TGCGGCGACCGAGTTGCTCTTGCCCGGCGTCAATACGGGATAATACCGCGCCACATAGCAGAACTTTAAA
AGTGCTCATCATTGGAAAACGTTCTTCGGGGCGAAAACTCTCAAGGATCTTACCGCTGTTGAGATCCAGT
TCGATGTAACCCACTCGTGCACCCAACTGATCTTCAGCATCTTTTACTTTCACCAGCGTTTCTGGGTGAG
CAAAAACAGGAAGGCAAAATGCCGCAAAAAAGGGAATAAGGGCGACACGGAAATGTTGAATACTCATACT
CTTCCTTTTTCAATATTATTGAAGCATTTATCAGGGTTATTGTCTCATGAGCGGATACATATTTGAATGT
ATTTAGAAAAATAAACAAATAGGGGTTCCGCGCACATTTCCCCGAAAAGTGCCACCTGACGTCGGTGCCT
AATGAGTGAGCTAACTTACATTAATTGCGTTGCGCTCACTGCCCGCTTTCCAGTCGGGAAACCTGTCGTG
CCAGCTGCATTAATGAATCGGCCAACGCGCGGGGAGAGGCGGTTTGCGTATTGGGCGCCAGGGTGGTTTT
TCTTTTCACCAGTGAGACGGGCAACAGCTGATTGCCCTTCACCGCCTGGCCCTGAGAGAGTTGCAGCAAG
CGGTCCACGCTGGTTTGCCCCAGCAGGCGAAAATCCTGTTTGATGGTGGTTAACGGCGGGATATAACATG
AGCTGTCTTCGGTATCGTCGTATCCCACTACCGAGATGTCCGCACCAACGCGCAGCCCGGACTCGGTAAT
GGCGCGCATTGCGCCCAGCGCCATCTGATCGTTGGCAACCAGCATCGCAGTGGGAACGATGCCCTCATTC
AGCATTTGCATGGTTTGTTGAAAACCGGACATGGCACTCCAGTCGCCTTCCCGTTCCGCTATCGGCTGAA
TTTGATTGCGAGTGAGATATTTATGCCAGCCAGCCAGACGCAGACGCGCCGAGACAGAACTTAATGGGCC
CGCTAACAGCGCGATTTGCTGGTGACCCAATGCGACCAGATGCTCCACGCCCAGTCGCGTACCGTCTTCA
TGGGAGAAAATAATACTGTTGATGGGTGTCTGGTCAGAGACATCAAGAAATAACGCCGGAACATTAGTGC
AGGCAGCTTCCACAGCAATGGCATCCTGGTCATCCAGCGGATAGTTAATGATCAGCCCACTGACGCGTTG
CGCGAGAAGATTGTGCACCGCCGCTTTACAGGCTTCGACGCCGCTTCGTTCTACCATCGACACCACCACG
CTGGCACCCAGTTGATCGGCGCGAGATTTAATCGCCGCGACAATTTGCGACGGCGCGTGCAGGGCCAGAC
TGGAGGTGGCAACGCCAATCAGCAACGACTGTTTGCCCGCCAGTTGTTGTGCCACGCGGTTGGGAATGTA
ATTCAGCTCCGCCATCGCCGCTTCCACTTTTTCCCGCGTTTTCGCAGAAACGTGGCTGGCCTGGTTCACC
ACGCGGGAAACGGTCTGATAAGAGACACCGGCATACTCTGCGACATCGTATAACGTTACTGGTTTCACAT
TCACCACCCTGAATTGACTCTCTTCCGGGCGCTATCATGCCATACCGCGAAAGGTTTTGCGCCATTCGAT
GGTGTCCGGGATCTCGACGCTCTCCCTTATGCGACTCCTGCATTAGGAAGCAGCCCAGTAGTAGGTTGAG
GCCGTTGAGCACCGCCGCCGCAAGGAATGGTGCATGCAAGGAGATGGCGCCCAACAGTCCCCCGGCCACG
GGGCCTGCCACCATACCCACGCCGAAACAAGCGCTCATGAGCCCGAAGTG
Features (pLannotate 1.2.2; 14 found; start..end, strand, type, name):
    127..157     +  promoter       lac UV5 promoter: E. coli lac promoter with an "up" mutation
    165..181     +  protein_bind   lac operator: The lac repressor binds to the lac operator to inhibit transcription in E. coli. This inhibition can be relieved by adding lactose or isopropyl-β-D-thiogalactopyranoside (IPTG). lac repressor encoded by lacI
    225..350     +  CDS            cre (fragment): RECR_BPP1 - Experimental evidence at protein level: Swiss-Prot protein existence level 1. Catalyzes site-specific recombination between two 34-base- pair LOXP sites. Its role is to maintain the phage genome as a monomeric unit-copy plasmid in the lysogenic state. From Escherichia phage P1 (Bacteriophage P1).
   1378..2229    +  CDS            cre (fragment): RECR_BPP1 - Experimental evidence at protein level: Swiss-Prot protein existence level 1. Catalyzes site-specific recombination between two 34-base- pair LOXP sites. Its role is to maintain the phage genome as a monomeric unit-copy plasmid in the lysogenic state. From Escherichia phage P1 (Bacteriophage P1).
   2265..2336    +  terminator     rrnB T1 terminator: transcription terminator T1 from the E. coli rrnB gene
   2352..2379    +  terminator     T7Te terminator: phage T7 early transcription terminator
   2537..3125    -  rep_origin     ori: high-copy-number ColE1/pMB1/pBR322/pUC origin of replication
   3213..3307    -  terminator     lambda t0 terminator: transcription terminator from phage lambda
   3337..4197    -  CDS            AmpR: β-lactamase; bla; confers resistance to ampicillin, carbenicillin, and related antibiotics
   4198..4302    -  promoter       AmpR promoter: bla
   4342..4363    -  protein_bind   CAP binding site: CAP binding activates transcription in the presence of cAMP. E. coli catabolite activator protein
   4376..5458    -  CDS            lacI: lac repressor; lacI; The lac repressor binds to the lac operator to inhibit transcription in E. coli. This inhibition can be relieved by adding lactose or isopropyl-β-D-thiogalactopyranoside (IPTG).
   5459..5536    -  promoter       lacI promoter: lacI
   5544..103     -  CDS            TcR (fragment) (across the origin): tetracycline efflux protein; tet; confers resistance to tetracycline
