[The description below was written by a language model from this plasmid's Addgene catalogue record and pLannotate feature annotations shown in this document.]
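Description:
pBbE5a-Opto-Cre-Vvd is a bacterial expression plasmid of about 5.7 kb, built on the pBbE5a backbone, that gives E. coli a light-inducible Cre recombinase. It replicates from a high-copy ColE1/pUC-type origin and is selected with ampicillin through a β-lactamase gene under its own promoter. The backbone also carries lacI with its native promoter, so the repressor is supplied from the plasmid itself. A short fragment annotated as tetracycline resistance spans the sequence origin; it appears to be a backbone remnant rather than a functional marker.

The roughly 2 kb insert, also called nCre-Vvd/Vvd-cCre, sits downstream of a lacUV5 promoter and lac operator, so its transcription is repressed by LacI and can be relieved with IPTG. Cre from bacteriophage P1 is split into two pieces. The annotation detects a short N-terminal Cre fragment just after the promoter and a much larger C-terminal fragment about a kilobase further on. The unannotated stretch between them presumably holds the Vivid (Vvd) photodimer domains and the elements separating the two halves, although the feature table does not resolve these. According to the record, each Cre half is joined to a Vvd domain, so light-driven Vvd dimerisation is intended to bring the halves together and restore recombinase activity at loxP sites. The cassette is closed by the rrnB T1 and T7Te terminators, and a lambda t0 terminator follows the resistance gene.

The construct is intended for bacterial optogenetics and synthetic biology, typically alongside a separate Cre reporter or floxed target, where it allows light-triggered, permanent DNA rearrangement.
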