Addgene plasmid #134404: pBbE5a-Opto-Cre-Vvd
Purpose: Light-inducible Cre recombinase split with Vivid photodimers for bacterial expression.
Depositing lab: Mary Dunlop. Depositing organization: Boston University Main Campus. Publication: Light-Inducible Recombinases for Bacterial Optogenetics. Sheets MB, Wong WW, Dunlop MJ. ACS Synth Biol. 2020 Feb 21;9(2):227-235. doi: 10.1021/acssynbio.9b00395. Epub 2020 Jan 21. PubMed 31961670.
Backbone
  Vector backbone: pBbE5a
  Backbone size w/o insert (bp): 3709
  Total vector size (bp): 5720
  Vector type: Bacterial Expression, Cre/Lox, Synthetic Biology
Growth in bacteria
  Bacterial resistance: Ampicillin, 100 μg/mL
  Growth temperature: 37°C
  Growth strain: MG1655
  Growth instructions: When transformed with Cre reporter, store in the dark.
  Copy number: High Copy
Gene/Insert
  Gene/Insert name: Opto-Cre-Vvd (alt name: nCre-Vvd/Vvd-cCre)
  Insert size (bp): 2011
  Promoter: lacUV5
  Cloning method: Gibson Cloning
  Sequencing primers: 5′ ggaattgtgagcggataacaatttc; 3′ cgttttatttgatgcctggagatcc
Terms and licenses: Academic/Nonprofit Terms; Industry Terms: Not Available to Industry
Depositor comments: Please visit https://www.biorxiv.org/content/10.1101/786533v1 for bioRxiv preprint.
How to cite: pBbE5a-Opto-Cre-Vvd was a gift from Mary Dunlop (Addgene plasmid # 134404 ; http://n2t.net/addgene:134404 ; RRID:Addgene_134404)
